>Addgene plasmid #214867 | AiP14948: pAAV-AiE0441h_3xC2-minBG-DIO-SYFP2-WPRE3-BGHpA (Alias: CN4948) | addgene full sequence | sequence record 429272 | Addgene NGS Result
CCTGCAGGCAGCTGCGCGCTCGCTCGCTCACTGAGGCCGCCCGGGCGTCGGGCGACCTTTGGTCGCCCGG
CCTCAGTGAGCGAGCGAGCGCGCAGAGAGGGAGTGGCCAACTCCATCACTAGGGGTTCCTGCGGCCGCAC
GCGTCCCACACAGCCCCCACCACCTGGCCGCCCACCTGAAAAACTTTTCCCCAAGTTCTTGAGAAGTCGC
GTAGGATCCAGGAGAGAAAAATCAAAGTAATAAAACCTCATTTAATTCCTAACGGAGGGCAGAGCTGCGA
GCTGCAATTATCTTAATGCTGAGCTATTTTTACTCTCTCTCCATCTCTGTCTTCTGCCTTTCTCCCACAC
AGCCCCCACCACCTGGCCGCCCACCTGAAAAACTTTTCCCCAAGTTCTTGAGAAGTCGCGTAGGATCCAG
GAGAGAAAAATCAAAGTAATAAAACCTCATTTAATTCCTAACGGAGGGCAGAGCTGCGAGCTGCAATTAT
CTTAATGCTGAGCTATTTTTACTCTCTCTCCATCTCTGTCTTCTGCCTTTCTCCCACACAGCCCCCACCA
CCTGGCCGCCCACCTGAAAAACTTTTCCCCAAGTTCTTGAGAAGTCGCGTAGGATCCAGGAGAGAAAAAT
CAAAGTAATAAAACCTCATTTAATTCCTAACGGAGGGCAGAGCTGCGAGCTGCAATTATCTTAATGCTGA
GCTATTTTTACTCTCTCTCCATCTCTGTCTTCTGCCTTTCTGAGCTCGGGCTGGGCATAAAAGTCAGGGC
AGAGCCATCTATTGCTTACATTTGCTTCTGGGATCCTCTAGAGTCGACTCCGGAATAACTTCGTATAGGA
TACTTTATACGAAGTTATGCAGAATGGTAGCTGGATTGTAGCTGCTATTAGCAATATGAAACCTCTTAAT
AACTTCGTATAGCATACATTATACGAAGTTATGGCGCGCCGTCGACTTACTTGTACAGCTCGTCCATGCC
GAGAGTGATCCCGGCGGCGGTCACGAACTCCAGCAGGACCATGTGATCGCGCTTCTCGTTGGGGTCTTTG
CTCAGCTTGGACTGGTAGCTCAGGTAGTGGTTGTCGGGCAGCAGCACGGGGCCGTCGCCGATGGGGGTGT
TCTGCTGGTAGTGGTCGGCGAGCTGCACGCCGCCGTCCTCGATGTTGTGGCGGATCTTGAAGTTGGCCTT
GATGCCGTTCTTCTGCTTGTCGGCGGTGATATAGACGTTGTGGCTGTTGTAGTTGTACTCCAGCTTGTGC
CCCAGGATGTTGCCGTCCTCCTTGAAGTCGATGCCCTTCAGCTCGATGCGGTTCACCAGGGTGTCGCCCT
CGAACTTCACCTCGGCGCGGGTCTTGTAGTTGCCGTCGTCCTTGAAGAAGATGGTGCGCTCCTGGACGTA
GCCTTCGGGCATGGCGGACTTGAAGAAGTCGTGCTGCTTCATGTGGTCGGGGTAGCGGGCGAAGCACTGC
ACGCCGTAGCCCAGGGTGGTCACGAGGGTGGGCCAGGGCACGGGCAGCTTGCCGGTGGTGCAGATCAGCT
TCAGGGTCAGCTTGCCGTAGGTGGCATCGCCCTCGCCCTCGCCGGACACGCTGAACTTGTGGCCGTTTAC
GTCGCCGTCCAGCTCGACCAGGATGGGCACCACCCCGGTGAACAGCTCCTCGCCCTTGCTCACCATGGTG
GCGACCGGTAGCGCTAGCATAACTTCGTATAAAGTATCCTATACGAAGTTATTTGCCTTAACCCAGAAAT
TATCACTGTTATTCTTTAGAATGGTGCAAAGAATAACTTCGTATAATGTATGCTATACGAAGTTATGAAT
TCGATATCATAATCAACCTCTGGATTACAAAATTTGTGAAAGATTGACTGGTATTCTTAACTATGTTGCT
CCTTTTACGCTATGTGGATACGCTGCTTTAATGCCTTTGTATCATGCTATTGCTTCCCGTATGGCTTTCA
TTTTCTCCTCCTTGTATAAATCCTGGTTAGTTCTTGCCACGGCGGAACTCATCGCCGCCTGCCTTGCCCG
CTGCTGGACAGGGGCTCGGCTGTTGGGCACTGACAATTCCGTGGCTCGAGAGATCTTCGACTGTGCCTTC
TAGTTGCCAGCCATCTGTTGTTTGCCCCTCCCCCGTGCCTTCCTTGACCCTGGAAGGTGCCACTCCCACT
GTCCTTTCCTAATAAAATGAGGAAATTGCATCGCATTGTCTGAGTAGGTGTCATTCTATTCTGGGGGGTG
GGGTGGGGCAGGACAGCAAGGGGGAGGATTGGGAAGACAATAGCAGGCATGAGATCTCACGTGCGGACCG
AGCGGCCGCAGGAACCCCTAGTGATGGAGTTGGCCACTCCCTCTCTGCGCGCTCGCTCGCTCACTGAGGC
CGGGCGACCAAAGGTCGCCCGACGCCCGGGCTTTGCCCGGGCGGCCTCAGTGAGCGAGCGAGCGCGCAGC
TGCCTGCAGGGGCGCCTGATGCGGTATTTTCTCCTTACGCATCTGTGCGGTATTTCACACCGCATA
[95 nt withheld, positions 2517-2611]
T
[46 nt withheld, positions 2613-2658]
C
[141 nt withheld, positions 2660-2800]
CCTTTGACGTTGGAGTCCACGTTCTTT
[37 nt withheld, positions 2828-2864]
ACTCTATCTCGGGCTATTCTTTTGATTTATAAGGGATTTTGCCGATTTCGGTCTATTGGTTAAAAAATGA
GCTGATTTAACAAAAATTTAACGCGAATTTTAACAAAATATTAACGTTTACAATTTTATGGTGCACTCTC
AGTACAATCTGCTCTGATGCCGCATAGTTAAGCCAGCCCCGACACCCGCCAACACCCGCTGACGCGCCCT
GACGGGCTTGTCTGCTCCCGGCATCCGCTTACAGACAAGCTGTGACCGTCTCCGGGAGCTGCATGTGTCA
GAGGTTTTCACCGTCATCACCGAAACGCGCGAGACGAAAGGGCCTCGTGATACGCCTATTTTTATAGGTT
AATGTCATGATAATAATGGTTTCTTAGACGTCAGGTGGCACTTTTCGGGGAAATGTGCGCGGAACCCCTA
TTTGTTTATTTTTCTAAATACATTCAAATATGTATCCGCTCATGAGACAATAACCCTGATAAATGCTTCA
ATAATATTGAAAAAGGAAGAGTATGAGTATTCAACATTTCCGTGTCGCCCTTATTCCCTTTTTTGCGGCA
TTTTGCCTTCCTGTTTTTGCTCACCCAGAAACGCTGGTGAAAGTAAAAGATGCTGAAGATCAGTTGGGTG
CACGAGTGGGTTACATCGAACTGGATCTCAACAGCGGTAAGATCCTTGAGAGTTTTCGCCCCGAAGAACG
TTTTCCAATGATGAGCACTTTTAAAGTTCTGCTATGTGGCGCGGTATTATCCCGTATTGACGCCGGGCAA
GAGCAACTCGGTCGCCGCATACACTATTCTCAGAATGACTTGGTTGAGTACTCACCAGTCACAGAAAAGC
ATCTTACGGATGGCATGACAGTAAGAGAATTATGCAGTGCTGCCATAACCATGAGTGATAACACTGCGGC
CAACTTACTTCTGACAACGATCGGAGGACCGAAGGAGCTAACCGCTTTTTTGCACAACATGGGGGATCAT
GTAACTCGCCTTGATCGTTGGGAACCGGAGCTGAATGAAGCCATACCAAACGACGAGCGTGACACCACGA
TGCCTGTAGCAATGGCAACAACGTTGCGCAAACTATTAACTGGCGAACTACTTACTCTAGCTTCCCGGCA
ACAATTAATAGACTGGATGGAGGCGGATAAAGTTGCAGGACCACTTCTGCGCTCGGCCCTTCCGGCTGGC
TGGTTTATTGCTGATAAATCTGGAGCCGGTGAGCGTGGGTCTCGCGGTATCATTGCAGCACTGGGGCCAG
ATGGTAAGCCCTCCCGTATCGTAGTTATCTACACGACGGGGAGTCAGGCAACTATGGATGAACGAAATAG
ACAGATCGCTGAGATAGGTGCCTCACTGATTAAGCATTGGTAACTGTCAGACCAAGTTTACTCATATATA
CTTTAGATTGATTTAAAACTTCATTTTTAATTTAAAAGGATCTAGGTGAAGATCCTTTTTGATAATCTCA
TGACCAAAATCCCTTAACGTGAGTTTTCGTTCCACTGAGCGTCAGACCCCGTAGAAAAGATCAAAGGATC
TTCTTGAGATCCTTTTTTTCTGCGCGTAATCTGCTGCTTGCAAACAAAAAAACCACCGCTACCAGCGGTG
GTTTGTTTGCCGGATCAAGAGCTACCAACTCTTTTTCCGAAGGTAACTGGCTTCAGCAGAGCGCAGATAC
CAAATACTGTTCTTCTAGTGTAGCCGTAGTTAGGCCACCACTTCAAGAACTCTGTAGCACCGCCTACATA
CCTCGCTCTGCTAATCCTGTTACCAGTGGCTGCTGCCAGTGGCGATAAGTCGTGTCTTACCGGGTTGGAC
TCAAGACGATAGTTACCGGATAAGGCGCAGCGGTCGGGCTGAACGGGGGGTTCGTGCACACAGCCCAGCT
TGGAGCGAACGACCTACACCGAACTGAGATACCTACAGCGTGAGCTATGAGAAAGCGCCACGCTTCCCGA
AGGGAGAAAGGCGGACAGGTATCCGGTAAGCGGCAGGGTCGGAACAGGAGAGCGCACGAGGGAGCTTCCA
GGGGGAAACGCCTGGTATCTTTATAGTCCTGTCGGGTTTCGCCACCTCTGACTTGAGCGTCGATTTTTGT
GATGCTCGTCAGGGGGGCGGAGCCTATGGAAAAACGCCAGCAACGCGGCCTTTTTACGGTTCCTGGCCTT
TTGCTGGCCTTTTGCTCACATGT
Features (pLannotate 1.2.2; 21 found; start..end, strand, type, name):
     12..39      +  repeat_region  AAV2 ITR (fragment): inverted terminal repeat of adeno-associated virus serotype 2 inverted
     68..95      +  repeat_region  AAV2 ITR (fragment): inverted terminal repeat of adeno-associated virus serotype 2 inverted
    800..818     +  misc_feature   MCS (fragment): pUC18/19 multiple cloning site
    825..858     +  protein_bind   lox2272: Cre-mediated recombination occurs in the 8-bp core sequence (GGATACTT). lox2272 sites are compatible with each other, but incompatible with loxP or loxN sites (Lee and Saito, 1988). Cre recombinase
    859..908     -  intron         β-globin intron (fragment): internally truncated intron from human β-globin
    909..942     +  protein_bind   loxP: Cre-mediated recombination occurs in the 8-bp core sequence (GCATACAT). Cre recombinase
    960..1676    -  CDS            SYFP2: SYFP2 is a basic (constitutively fluorescent) yellow fluorescent protein published in 2006, derived from Aequorea victoria. It is reported to be a very rapidly-maturing monomer with moderate acid sensitivity.
   1699..1732    -  protein_bind   lox2272: Cre-mediated recombination occurs in the 8-bp core sequence (GGATACTT). lox2272 sites are compatible with each other, but incompatible with loxP or loxN sites (Lee and Saito, 1988). Cre recombinase
   1733..1782    -  intron         β-globin intron (fragment): internally truncated intron from human β-globin
   1783..1816    -  protein_bind   loxP: Cre-mediated recombination occurs in the 8-bp core sequence (GCATACAT). Cre recombinase
   1831..1988    +  misc_feature   WPRE (fragment): woodchuck hepatitis virus posttranscriptional regulatory element
   1994..2074    +  misc_feature   WPRE (fragment): woodchuck hepatitis virus posttranscriptional regulatory element
   2091..2202    +  polyA_signal   bGH poly(A) signal: bovine growth hormone polyadenylation signal
   2320..2460    +  repeat_region  AAV2 ITR: inverted terminal repeat of adeno-associated virus serotype 2 inverted
   2465..2516    -  misc_feature   bom (fragment): basis of mobility region from pBR322
   2535..2990    +  rep_origin     f1 ori (sequence partly withheld): f1 bacteriophage origin of replication; arrow indicates direction of (+) strand synthesis
   2991..3040    -  misc_feature   bom (fragment): basis of mobility region from pBR322
   3142..3177    -  CDS            rop (fragment): Rop protein, which maintains plasmids at low copy number; rop
   3272..3376    +  promoter       AmpR promoter: bla
   3377..4237    +  CDS            AmpR: β-lactamase; bla; confers resistance to ampicillin, carbenicillin, and related antibiotics
   4408..4996    +  rep_origin     ori: high-copy-number ColE1/pMB1/pBR322/pUC origin of replication
