[The description below was written by a language model from this plasmid's Addgene catalogue record and pLannotate feature annotations shown in this document.]
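Description:
AiP14948: pAAV-AiE0441h_3xC2-minBG-DIO-SYFP2-WPRE3-BGHpA (alias CN4948) is a recombinant AAV transfer plasmid of about 5.1 kb, designed for packaging into AAV particles that deliver a Cre-dependent yellow fluorescent reporter to striatal medium spiny neurons. In bacteria it is maintained through a high-copy ColE1/pUC-type origin and selected with ampicillin via the β-lactamase gene. The backbone also carries an f1 phage origin. The expression cassette sits between AAV2 inverted terminal repeats, which provide the signals for genome replication and encapsidation. The annotation detects the right ITR in full but only short fragments of the left one, a common outcome for these structured repeats in sequencing and automated annotation.

According to the construct name, transcription is driven by the enhancer AiE0441h in a "3xC2" configuration (probably three copies of a core segment) coupled to a minimal β-globin promoter (minBG). These elements fall in the unannotated region upstream of the lox sites, so the feature table does not confirm them. Downstream, the SYFP2 coding sequence lies in the antisense orientation, flanked by oppositely oriented pairs of lox2272 and loxP sites in the double-floxed inverted (DIO) arrangement. Cre recombinase inverts the cassette and then excises one site of each pair, which locks SYFP2 in the sense orientation. A shortened WPRE (WPRE3) enhances transcript stability and expression, and a bovine growth hormone polyadenylation signal terminates the transcript. Because expression requires both enhancer activity and Cre, the vector is suited to intersectional labeling of defined medium spiny neuron populations in Cre driver lines or alongside Cre-expressing viruses.
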