Addgene plasmid #214867: AiP14948: pAAV-AiE0441h_3xC2-minBG-DIO-SYFP2-WPRE3-BGHpA (Alias: CN4948)
Purpose: Expression of SYFP2 in striatal medium spiny neurons in a Cre dependent manner; useful for intersectional labeling
Depositing lab: Allen Institute for Brain Science & Jonathan Ting. Depositing organization: Allen Institute. Publication: Enhancer AAV toolbox for accessing and perturbing striatal cell types and circuits. Hunker AC, Wirthlin ME, Gill G, Johansen NJ, Hooper M, Omstead V, Vargas S, Lerma MN, Taskin N, Weed N, Laird WD, Bishaw YM, Bendrick JL, Gore BB, Ben-Simon Y, Opitz-Araya X, Martinez RA, Way SW, Thyagarajan B, Otto S, Sanchez REA, Alexander JR, Amaya A, Amster A, Arbuckle J, Ayala A, Baker PM, Barcelli T, Barta S, Bertagnolli D, Bielstein C, Bishwakarma P, Bowlus J, Boyer G, Brouner K, Casian B, Casper T, Chakka AB, Chakrabarty R, Chong P, Clark M, Colbert K, Daniel S, Dawe T, Departee M, DiValentin P, Donadio NP, Dotson NI, Dwivedi D, Egdorf T, Fliss T, Gary A, Goldy J, Grasso C, Groce EL, Gudsnuk K, Han W, Haradon Z, Hastings S, Helback O, Ho WV, Huang C, Johnson T, Jones DL, Juneau Z, Kenney J, Leibly M, Li S, Liang E, Loeffler H, Lusk NA, Madigan Z, Malloy J, Malone J, McCue R, Melchor J, Mich JK, Moosman S, Morin E, Naidoo R, Newman D, Ngo K, Nguyen K, Oster AL, Ouellette B, Oyama AA, Pena N, Pham T, Phillips E, Pom C, Potekhina L, Ransford S, Ray PL, Reding M, Rette DF, Reynoldson C, Rimorin C, Sigler AR, Rocha DB, Ronellenfitch K, Ruiz A, Sawyer L, Sevigny JP, Shapovalova NV, Shepard N, Shulga L, Soliman S, Staats B, Taormina MJ, Tieu M, Wang Y, Wilkes J, Wood T, Zhou T, Williford A, Dee N, Mollenkopf T, Ng L, Esposito L, Kalmbach BE, Yao S, Ariza J, Collman F, Mufti S, Smith K, Waters J, Ersing I, Patrick M, Zeng H, Lein ES, Kojima Y, Horwitz G, Owen SF, Levi BP, Daigle TL, Tasic B, Bakken TE, Ting JT. Neuron. 2025 May 21;113(10):1507-1524.e17. doi: 10.1016/j.neuron.2025.04.035. PubMed 40403704.
Backbone
  Vector backbone: rAAV
  Vector type: AAV
Growth in bacteria
  Bacterial resistance: Ampicillin, 100 μg/mL
  Growth temperature: 30°C
  Growth strain: NEB Stable
  Copy number: High Copy
Gene/Insert
  Gene/Insert name: SYFP2
  Species: Synthetic
  Cloning method: Restriction Enzyme; 5′ cloning site unknown (unknown if destroyed)
Terms and licenses: Academic/Nonprofit Terms; Industry Terms: Not Available to Industry
Depositor comments: Allen Institute plasmid ALIAS: AiP14948 This work supported by NIH BRAIN Initiative grant UF1MH128339
How to cite: AiP14948: pAAV-AiE0441h_3xC2-minBG-DIO-SYFP2-WPRE3-BGHpA (Alias: CN4948) was a gift from Allen Institute for Brain Science & Jonathan Ting (Addgene plasmid # 214867 ; http://n2t.net/addgene:214867 ; RRID:Addgene_214867)
